Addgene plasmid #222548: pPB-cT3G-cERP2-DMRTC2
Purpose: PiggyBac transposon plasmid for doxycycline inducible expression of DMRTC2
Depositing lab: George Church. Depositing organization: Harvard Medical School. Publication: Induction of Meiosis from Human Pluripotent Stem Cells. Pierson Smela M, Adams J, Ma C, Breimann L, Widocki U, Shioda T, Church GM. bioRxiv 2024.05.31.596483 10.1101/2024.05.31.596483.
Backbone
  Vector backbone: pPB-cT3G-cERP2
  Vector type: Mammalian Expression
  Selectable markers: Puromycin
Growth in bacteria
  Bacterial resistance: Ampicillin, 100 μg/mL
  Growth temperature: 37°C
  Growth strain: DH5alpha
  Copy number: High Copy
Gene/Insert
  Gene/Insert name: DMRTC2
  Species: H. sapiens (human)
  Entrez Gene: DMRTC2
  Cloning method: Gateway Cloning
Terms and licenses: Academic/Nonprofit Terms; Industry Terms: Not Available to Industry
Depositor comments: Please visit https://doi.org/10.1101/2024.05.31.596483 for bioRxiv preprint.
How to cite: pPB-cT3G-cERP2-DMRTC2 was a gift from George Church (Addgene plasmid # 222548 ; http://n2t.net/addgene:222548 ; RRID:Addgene_222548)
