[The description below was written by a language model from this plasmid's Addgene catalogue record and pLannotate feature annotations shown in this document.]
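Description:
pPB-cT3G-cERP2-DMRTC2 is a mammalian expression plasmid built on the pPB-cT3G-cERP2 backbone and described as a PiggyBac transposon vector for doxycycline-inducible expression of human DMRTC2. It is intended to be integrated into the host genome by PiggyBac transposase supplied separately. The automated feature table does not annotate the transposon terminal repeats, so their positions cannot be stated from the record. In bacteria the plasmid is maintained at high copy through a ColE1/pUC-type origin and selected with ampicillin via the AmpR (β-lactamase) gene. The scattered lacZα, lacI, rop and bom fragments, along with the lac promoter and operator, appear to be cloning-vector remnants.

The payload is an all-in-one Tet-On arrangement of two divergent cassettes. In the first, a third-generation Tet-responsive promoter (TRE3G-type tet operator repeats with a minimal promoter) drives the DMRTC2 coding sequence. This was introduced by Gateway cloning and is flanked by attB1 and attB2 sites, followed by an SV40 polyadenylation signal. A short HA-tag fragment is annotated just after attB2, but the record does not indicate whether it is fused in frame to the protein. The small SNR52 promoter and gRNA scaffold hits nearby are brief partial matches and are probably not functional. On the opposite strand, a CMV enhancer joined to the EF-1α core promoter constitutively expresses a reverse tetracycline transactivator (rtTA3-like, with VP16-derived activation repeats). This is followed by the puromycin N-acetyltransferase gene (pac) and a second SV40 poly(A) signal. How the two coding sequences are linked is not annotated. Puromycin selects stably transposed cells, and adding doxycycline lets rtTA activate DMRTC2 transcription. The associated work concerns inducing meiosis from human pluripotent stem cells.
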