Features (pLannotate 1.2.2; 27 found; start..end, strand, type, name):
      8..256     +  promoter       TRE3GV promoter (fragment): 3rd-generation Tet-responsive promoter that can be activated by binding of Tet-On® 3G, optimized for retroviral and lentiviral vectors
    263..304     +  promoter       tight TRE promoter (fragment): Tet-responsive promoter PTight, consisting of seven tet operator sequences followed by the minimal CMV promoter
    368..385     +  protein_bind   attB1 (fragment): mutant version of attB; core recombination site for the Gateway® BP reaction BP Clonase™
    391..1491    +  CDS            DMRTC2: DMRTD_HUMAN - Experimental evidence at transcript level: Swiss-Prot protein existence level 2. May be involved in sexual development. From Homo sapiens (Human).
   1493..1517    -  protein_bind   attB2: mutant version of attB; recombination site for the Gateway® BP reaction BP Clonase™
   1519..1547    +  CDS            3xHA (fragment): three tandem HA epitope tags
   1585..1607    +  promoter       SNR52 promoter (fragment): promoter for the S. cerevisiae small nucleolar RNA gene SNR52
   1628..1651    +  misc_RNA       gRNA scaffold (fragment): guide RNA scaffold for the Streptococcus pyogenes CRISPR/Cas9 system
   1712..1846    -  polyA_signal   SV40 poly(A) signal: SV40 polyadenylation signal
   2159..2316    +  CDS            lacZα (fragment): LacZα fragment of β-galactosidase; lacZ fragment
   2322..2421    -  misc_feature   bom (fragment): basis of mobility region from pBR322
   2525..2560    -  CDS            rop (fragment): Rop protein, which maintains plasmids at low copy number; rop
   2656..2760    +  promoter       AmpR promoter: bla
   2761..3621    +  CDS            AmpR: β-lactamase; bla; confers resistance to ampicillin, carbenicillin, and related antibiotics
   3792..4380    +  rep_origin     ori: high-copy-number ColE1/pMB1/pBR322/pUC origin of replication
   4563..4655    +  CDS            lacI (fragment): lac repressor; lacI; The lac repressor binds to the lac operator to inhibit transcription in E. coli. This inhibition can be relieved by adding lactose or isopropyl-β-D-thiogalactopyranoside (IPTG).
   4661..4744    +  CDS            lacI (fragment): lac repressor; lacI; The lac repressor binds to the lac operator to inhibit transcription in E. coli. This inhibition can be relieved by adding lactose or isopropyl-β-D-thiogalactopyranoside (IPTG).
   4757..4778    +  protein_bind   CAP binding site: CAP binding activates transcription in the presence of cAMP. E. coli catabolite activator protein
   4793..4823    +  promoter       lac promoter: promoter for the E. coli lac operon
   4831..4847    +  protein_bind   lac operator: The lac repressor binds to the lac operator to inhibit transcription in E. coli. This inhibition can be relieved by adding lactose or isopropyl-β-D-thiogalactopyranoside (IPTG). lac repressor encoded by lacI
   5135..5216    -  polyA_signal   SV40 poly(A) signal: SV40 polyadenylation signal
   5239..5322    -  CDS            large T antigen (fragment): large T antigen from SV40 (simian virus 40)
   5336..5932    -  CDS            pac: PUAC_STRAD - Protein predicted: Swiss-Prot protein existence level 4. Detoxification of puromycin. From Streptomyces alboniger.
   6005..6115    -  CDS            VP48: 3 tandem repeats of the minimal activation domain of herpes simplex virus VP16 (Cheng et al., 2013)
   6045..6742    -  CDS            rtTA3 (fragment): reverse tetracycline transactivator 3 activates expression from Tet-responsive promoters in the presence of doxycycline
   6795..7006    -  promoter       EF-1α core promoter: core promoter for human elongation factor EF-1α
   7007..7386    -  enhancer       CMV enhancer: human cytomegalovirus immediate early enhancer
>Addgene plasmid #222548 | pPB-cT3G-cERP2-DMRTC2 | addgene full sequence | sequence record 442470 | Addgene NGS Result
TCACCTCGAGTTTACTCCCTATCAGTGATAGAGAACGTATGAAGAGTTTACTCCCTATCAGTGATAGAGA
ACGTATGCAGACTTTACTCCCTATCAGTGATAGAGAACGTATAAGGAGTTTACTCCCTATCAGTGATAGA
GAACGTATGACCAGTTTACTCCCTATCAGTGATAGAGAACGTATCTACAGTTTACTCCCTATCAGTGATA
GAGAACGTATATCCAGTTTACTCCCTATCAGTGATAGAGAACGTATAAGCTTGCCTATATAAGCAGAGCT
CGTTTAGTGAACCGTCAGATCGCCTGGAGACGCCATCCACGCTGTTTTGACCTCCATAGAAGACACCGGG
ACCGATCCAGCCTACCACAAGTTTGTACAAAAAAGTTGGCATGGAACCCAGTGACATGCCTGCTGGCTAC
CACTGCCCCTTAGACTCTGCCCCCTGGGATGAGACCAGAGACCCCCAGAGCACAGAGCTGATCCCCAGGA
GAGCCATCAGCCGCTCTCCAACCTGCGCCCGCTGCCGCAACCATGGTGTCACCGCCCATCTCAAGGGCCA
CAAGCGCCTCTGCCTCTTCCAGGCTTGCGAGTGTCACAAATGTGTCCTCATCCTGGAGCGCCGCAGGGTC
ATGGCTGCCCAGGTGGCCTTGCGTAGGCAGCAGGAGGCGCAGCTAAAGAAGCACCTGATGAGGAGAGGGG
AAGCCTCTCCCAAAGCTCCCAACCACTTCAGAAAGGGAACCACTCAGCCACAGGTCCCCTCTGGAAAGGA
GAACATAGCACCCCAGCCTCAGACCCCCCATGGGGCAGTCCTGCTGGCACCGACACCCCCCGGGAAGAAC
TCCTGTGGGCCTCTGCTGCTCAGCCATCCCCCGGAAGCCTCGCCCTTGTCCTGGACTCCGGTGCCTCCTG
GCCCTTGGGTCCCTGGACACTGGCTGCCTCAAGGCTTCTCCATGCCACCACCAGTGGTGTGCCGCCTGCT
GTACCAAGAACCTGCTGTCTCTCTGCCTCCCTTCCCTGGCTTTGACCCTGGCACCTCCCTCCAGCTGCCC
ACTCATGGGCCCTTCACCACCTGCCCAGGATCTCACCCAGTACTGACAGCTCCTCTTTCTGGAGAGCCCC
AAGGGCCCCCTAGCCAGCCCCGCACACACTCAACTCTGATACTCCAGCCCTGTGGCACCCCAGACCCTCT
TCAGCTACAGCCACAGGCCTCTGGAGCCTCGTGCCTGGCCCGGACATCTGGCCCCTCAGAGTGGCAGCTG
CAGCAAGAGGCAGCTGAAGCCCTCGTGGGGCTGAAAGATTCATCCCAGGCTCCTCGTGTGACCCCTTCTG
TGCCCCCCAACCCTGCCTGGATCTCCCTGCTTCACCCCTGTGGCCCACCAGCTCCTGCTGGAGGAAGAGG
ATTCCAGCCTGTTGGCCCCTGTCTTCGACCCAGCCCAGCCCCCTCTGTTGCTCTGCATATTGGCCGTCTG
GGGTCCATCTCCCTCCTGAGCTACCCAACTTTCTTGTACAAAGTGGTATACCCATACGATGTTCCAGATT
ACGCTTAGTAATGAGAAATACTCAGAAGATGTCACTCACCATAGTCCGCAGTGAAAGATAAATGATCTTT
GTATATTCCGGCAATGTGTTTTAGAGCTAGAAATAGCAAGTAGGCCACTGAGCAAGAACTATGAATGAGA
TCTTTAGACATATTGCGGCCGCTTTCTCCGCGATCCAGACATGATAAGATACATTGATGAGTTTGGACAA
ACCAAAACTAGAATGCAGTGAAAAAAATGCCTTATTTGTGAAATTTGTGATGCTATTGCCTTATTTGTAA
CCATTATAAGCTGCAATAAACAAGTTATCTATAACAAGAAAATATATATATAATAAGTTATCACGTAAGT
AGAACATGAAATAACAATATAATTATCGTATGAGTTAAATCTTAAAAGTCACGTAAAAGATAATCATGCG
TCATTTTGACTCACGCGGTCGTTATAGTTCAAAATCAGTGACACTTACCGCATTGACAAGCACGCCTCAC
GGGAGCTCCAAGCGGCGACTGAGATGTCCTAAATGCACAGCGACGGATTCGCGCTATTTAGAAAGAGAGA
GCAATATTTCAAGAATGCATGCGTCAATTTTACGCAGACTATCTTTCTAGGGTTAAGAATTCACTGGCCG
TCGTTTTACAACGTCGTGACTGGGAAAACCCTGGCGTTACCCAACTTAATCGCCTTGCAGCACATCCCCC
TTTCGCCAGCTGGCGTAATAGCGAAGAGGCCCGCACCGATCGCCCTTCCCAACAGTTGCGCAGCCTGAAT
GGCGAATGGCGCCTGATGCGGTATTTTCTCCTTACGCATCTGTGCGGTATTTCACACCGCATATGGTGCA
CTCTCAGTACAATCTGCTCTGATGCCGCATAGTTAAGCCAGCCCCGACACCCGCCAACACCCGCTGACGC
GCCCTGACGGGCTTGTCTGCTCCCGGCATCCGCTTACAGACAAGCTGTGACCATGTCTCCGGGAGCTGCA
TGTGTCAGAGGTTTTCACCGTCATCACCGAAACACGCGAGTTCGAAAGGGCCTCGTGATACGCCTATTTT
TATAGGTTAATGTCATGATAATAATGGTTTCTTAGACGTCAGGTGGCACTTTTCGGGGAAATGTGCGCGG
AACCCCTATTTGTTTATTTTTCTAAATACATTCAAATATGTATCCGCTCATGAGACAATAACCCTGATAA
ATGCTTCAATAATATTGAAAAAGGAAGAGTATGAGTATTCAACATTTCCGTGTCGCCCTTATTCCCTTTT
TTGCGGCATTTTGCCTTCCTGTTTTTGCTCACCCAGAAACGCTGGTGAAAGTAAAAGATGCTGAAGATCA
GTTGGGTGCACGAGTGGGTTACATCGAACTGGATCTCAACAGCGGTAAGATCCTTGAGAGTTTTCGCCCC
GAAGAACGTTTTCCAATGATGAGCACTTTTAAAGTTCTGCTATGTGGCGCGGTATTATCCCGTATTGACG
CCGGGCAAGAGCAACTCGGTCGCCGCATACACTATTCTCAGAATGACTTGGTTGAGTACTCACCAGTCAC
AGAAAAGCATCTTACGGATGGCATGACAGTAAGAGAATTATGCAGTGCTGCCATAACCATGAGTGATAAC
ACTGCGGCCAACTTACTTCTGACAACGATCGGAGGACCGAAGGAGCTAACCGCTTTTTTGCACAACATGG
GGGATCATGTAACTCGCCTTGATCGTTGGGAACCGGAGCTGAATGAAGCCATACCAAACGACGAGCGTGA
CACCACGATGCCTGTAGCAATGGCAACAACGTTGCGCAAACTATTAACTGGCGAACTACTTACTCTAGCT
TCCCGGCAACAATTAATAGACTGGATGGAGGCGGATAAAGTTGCAGGACCACTTCTGCGCTCGGCCCTTC
CGGCTGGCTGGTTTATTGCTGATAAATCTGGAGCCGGTGAGCGTGGTTCACGCGGTATCATTGCAGCACT
GGGGCCAGATGGTAAGCCCTCCCGTATCGTAGTTATCTACACGACGGGGAGTCAGGCAACTATGGATGAA
CGAAATAGACAGATCGCTGAGATAGGTGCCTCACTGATTAAGCATTGGTAACTGTCAGACCAAGTTTACT
CATATATACTTTAGATTGATTTAAAACTTCATTTTTAATTTAAAAGGATCTAGGTGAAGATCCTTTTTGA
TAATCTCATGACCAAAATCCCTTAACGTGAGTTTTCGTTCCACTGAGCGTCAGACCCCGTAGAAAAGATC
AAAGGATCTTCTTGAGATCCTTTTTTTCTGCGCGTAATCTGCTGCTTGCAAACAAAAAAACCACCGCTAC
CAGCGGTGGTTTGTTTGCCGGATCAAGAGCTACCAACTCTTTTTCCGAAGGTAACTGGCTTCAGCAGAGC
GCAGATACCAAATACTGTTCTTCTAGTGTAGCCGTAGTTAGGCCACCACTTCAAGAACTCTGTAGCACCG
CCTACATACCTCGCTCTGCTAATCCTGTTACCAGTGGCTGCTGCCAGTGGCGATAAGTCGTGTCTTACCG
GGTTGGACTCAAGACGATAGTTACCGGATAAGGCGCAGCGGTCGGGCTGAACGGGGGGTTCGTGCACACA
GCCCAGCTTGGAGCGAACGACCTACACCGAACTGAGATACCTACAGCGTGAGCTATGAGAAAGCGCCACG
CTTCCCGAAGGGAGAAAGGCGGACAGGTATCCGGTAAGCGGCAGGGTCGGAACAGGAGAGCGCACGAGGG
AGCTTCCAGGGGGAAACGCCTGGTATCTTTATAGTCCTGTCGGGTTTCGCCACCTCTGACTTGAGCGTCG
ATTTTTGTGATGCTCGTCAGGGGGGCGGAGCCTATGGAAAAACGCCAGCAACGCGGCCTTTTTACGGTTC
CTGGCCTTTTGCTGGCCTTTTGCTCACATGTTCTTTCCTGCGTTATCCCCTGATTCTGTGGATAACCGTA
TTACCGCCTTTGAGTGAGCTGATACCGCTCGCCGCAGCCGAACGACCGAGCGCAGCGAGTCAGTGAGCGA
GGAAGCGGATGAGCGCCCAATACGCAAACCGCCTCTCACCGCGCGTTGGCCGATTCATTAATGCAGCTGG
CACGACAGGTTTCCCGACTGGAAAGCGGGCAGTGAGCGCAACGCAAACCGCCTCTCCCCGCGCGTTGGCC
GATTCATTAATGCAGCTGGCACGACAGGTTTCCCGACTGGAAAGCGGGCAGTGAGCGCAACGCAATTAAT
GTGAGTTAGCTCACTCATTAGGCACCCCAGGCTTTACACTTTATGCTTCCGGCTCGTATGTTGTGTGGAA
TTGTGAGCGGATAACAATTTCACACAGGAAACAGCTATGACCATGATTACGCCAAGGTCGACTTAACCCT
AGAAAGATAATCATATTGTGACGTACGTTAAAGATAATCATGCGTAAAATTGACGCATGTGTTTTATCGG
TCTGTATATCGAGGTTTATTTATTAATTTGAATAGATATTAAGTTTTATTATATTTACACTTACATACTA
ATAATAAATTCAACAAACAATTTATTTATGTTTATTTATTTATTAAAAAAAAACAAAAACTCAAAATTTC
TTCTATAAAGTAACAAAACTTTTAGCAGTGAAAAAAATGCTTTATTTGTGAAATTTGTGATGCTATTGCT
TTATTTGTAACCATTATAAGCTGCAATAAACAAGTTAACAACAACAATTGCATTCATTTTATGTTTCAGG
TTCAGGGGGAGGTGTGGGAGGTTTTTTAAAGCAAGTAAAACCTCTACAAATGTGGTATGGCTGATTATGA
TCCTCTGGAGATTCATGCGCCAGGTTTTCTGGTCATGCACCACGTTCGTGGGCCCTCAGGAACCTCCACG
TCAGCGGTAACTGTGAAGCCCAGTCGCTCGTAAAAAGGAAGATTCCGGGGAGCACTGGTTTCGAGGAACG
CCGGCACGCCAGCCCGTTCCGCGGCCTCAACACCAGGAAGAACGACAGCGCTTCCCAAACCTTTACCTTG
GTGATCTGGGCTGACACCGACAGTGGCAAGAAACCACGCAGGCTCCTTTGGTCTATGAGGAGCCAGCAAG
CCCTCCATTTGCTGTTGTGCCGCCAACCTACTCCCTGACAGCTCGGCCATCCGCGGACCTATTTCCGCGA
ACACTGCGCCGGCTTCGACGCTTTCCGGAGTAGTCCAGACCGCAACTGCGGCACCATCGTCCGCAACCCA
AACTTTACCAATGTCCAGACCCACGCGCGTAAGAAACAGCTCTTGCAACTCAGTTACCCTCTCTATGTGT
CTGTCCGGATCTACGGTATGGCGGGTCGCTGGATAATCTGCAAATGCTGCGGCAAGTGTTCGGACAGCCC
GTGGTACATCGTCACGGGTAGCGAGCCTAACAGTGGGCTTATATTCCGTCATGGGGCCGGGGTTCTCCTC
CACGTCGCCGGCCTGCTTCAGCAGGCTGAAGTTGGTGGCGCCGCTGCCCCCGGGGAGCATGTCAAGGTCA
AAATCGTCAAGAGCGTCAGCAGGCAGCATATCAAGGTCAAAGTCGTCAAGGGCATCGGCTGGGAGCATGT
CTAAGTCAAAATCGTCAAGGGCGTCGGTCGGCCCGCCGCTTTCGCACTTTAGCTGTTTCTCCAGGCCACA
TATGATTAGTTCCAGGCCGAAAAGGAAGGCAGGTTCGGCTCCCTGCCGGTCGAACAGCTCAATTGCTTGT
TTCAGAAGTGGGGGCATAGAATCGGTGGTAGGTGTCTCTCTTTCCTCTTTTGCTACTTGATGCTCCTGTT
CCTCCAATACGCAGCCCAGTGTAAAGTGGCCCACGGCGGACAGAGCGTACAGTGCGTTCTCCAGGGAGAA
GCCTTGCTGACACAGGAACGCGAGCTGATTTTCCAGGGTTTCGTACTGTTTCTCTGTTGGGCGGGTGCCG
AGATGCACTTTAGCCCCGTCACGATGTGAGAGGAGAGCACAGCGGTATGACTTGGCGTTGTTCCGCAGAA
AGTCTTGCCATGACTCGCCTTCCAGGGGGCAGGAGTGGGTATGATGCCTGTCCAGCATCTCGATTGGCAG
GGCATCGAGCAGGGCCCGCTTGTTCTTCACGTGCCAGTACAGGGTAGGCTGCTCAACTCCCAGCTTTTGA
GCGAGTTTCCTTGTCGTCAGGCCTTCGATACCGACTCCATTGAGTAATTCCAGAGCAGAGTTTATGACTT
TGCTCTTGTCCAGTCTAGACATCTTATCGTCATCGTCTTTGTAATCCATGGTGGCGGATCCCGCGTCACG
ACACCTGTGTTCTGGCGGCAAACCCGTTGCGAAAAAGAACGTTCACGGCGACTACTGCACTTATATACGG
TTCTCCCCCACCCTCGGGAAAAAGGCGGAGCCAGTACACGACATCACTTTCCCAGTTTACCCCGCGCCAC
CTTCTCTAGGCACCGGTTCAATTGCCGACCCCTCCCCCCAACTTCTCGGGCACTGTGGGCCATGTGCGCT
CTGCCCCATGGTAATAGCCATGACTAATACGTAGATGTACTGCCAAGTAGGAAAGTGCCATAAGGTCATG
TACTGGGCATAATGCCAGGCGGGCCATTTACCGTCATTGACGTCAATAGGGGGCGTACTTGGCATATGAT
ACACTTGATGTACTGCCAAGTGGGCAGTTTACCGTAAATACTCCACCCATTGACGTCAATGGAAAGTGCC
TATTGGCGTTACTATGGGAACATACGTCATTATTGACGTCAATGGGCGGGGGTCGTTGGGCGGTCAGCCA
GGCGGGCCATTTACCGTAAGTTATGTAACGCGGAACTCCATATATGGGCTATGAACTAATGACCCCGTAA
TTGATTACTATTAATAACTAGTCAATAATCAATGTCATAAGCTCTAATCGCATAATCGAGCTAAGAGCGA
TTAATATGCTTAGCTAGCTTAGCTAAGCTAGATTTCTCTATTCTCCCACAATATATAGCAGCTATTAGCT
TAGCAGTCCGAATACGATCGTCCACGATCCATAAGCGTAACACATTTGAGTAGCGACTGACGGGCACCGG
AGCCACTCGAGTGGAATTA
